Addgene plasmid #51514: p35ST
Purpose: pMDC32 with T30 TALEN pair followed by the us:NPTII donor molecule
Depositing lab: Daniel Voytas. Depositing organization: University of Minnesota. Publication: DNA Replicons for Plant Genome Engineering. Baltes NJ, Gil-Humanes J, Cermak T, Atkins PA, Voytas DF. Plant Cell. 2014 Jan;26(1):151-63. doi: 10.1105/tpc.113.119792 PubMed 24443519.
Backbone
  Vector backbone: pMDC32
  Backbone size w/o insert (bp): 11752
  Total vector size (bp): 19573
  Vector type: plant expression T-DNA
  Selectable markers: Hygromycin
Growth in bacteria
  Bacterial resistance: Kanamycin, 50 μg/mL
  Growth temperature: 37°C
  Growth strain: DH5alpha
  Copy number: High Copy
Gene/Insert 1
  Gene/Insert name: T30 TALEN pair
  Species: Xanthomonas
  Insert size (bp): 6600
  Promoter: 2x35S
  Tag / fusion protein: NLS (N terminal on insert); flag (N terminal on insert)
  Cloning method: Gateway Cloning
  Sequencing primers: 5′ ccgaattcgcccttcaccatgg; 3′ attcgccctttccggaagctg
Gene/Insert 2
  Gene/Insert name: us:NPTII repair template
  Insert size (bp): 2600
  Cloning method: Gateway Cloning
  Sequencing primers: 5′ agcagtcttacttccatgat; 3′ tcagaagaactcgtcaagaagg
Resource information
  A portion of this plasmid was derived from a plasmid made by: T30 TALEN pair was cloned from pZHY528 into pNJB91. us:nptII repair template was amplified by PCR using pDW1269 and cloned into pNJB80. pNJB80 and pNJB91 were used in a multi-site Gateway reaction with pMDC32.
Terms and licenses: Academic/Nonprofit Terms; Industry Terms: Not Available to Industry
Depositor comments: Note that there may be some minor discrepancies between Addgene's quality control sequence and the depositor's assembled sequence. These discrepancies are not in functionally relevant regions of the plasmid. Also, note that Addgene was unable to sequence the RVD region of this plasmid due the repetitive nature of the sequence around it.
How to cite: p35ST was a gift from Daniel Voytas (Addgene plasmid # 51514 ; http://n2t.net/addgene:51514 ; RRID:Addgene_51514)
