[The description below was written by a language model from this plasmid's Addgene catalogue record and pLannotate feature annotations shown in this document.]
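Description:
p35ST is a 19.6 kb plant expression T-DNA binary vector built on pMDC32 by multi-site Gateway recombination, carrying a TALEN pair together with a repair template for gene targeting in plants. The backbone has a high-copy ColE1-type origin with the pBR322 bom region for propagation in E. coli, and the pVS1 oriV, RepA and StaA functions that allow replication and stable maintenance in Agrobacterium. Bacterial selection is by kanamycin (aphA-3). Nopaline-type left and right border repeats define the T-DNA, which includes a hygromycin phosphotransferase gene driven by an enhanced CaMV 35S promoter with a CaMV poly(A) signal for selection of transformed plant cells.

The payload lies between attB1 and attB2, with attB5 marking the junction of the two Gateway modules. The first module is the T30 TALEN pair, expressed from the duplicated-enhancer 35S promoter and ending in a NOS terminator. The annotation detects a FLAG epitope fragment, Xanthomonas TAL effector sequences (matches to avrXa10 and avrBs3) and a FokI cleavage domain, which must dimerise to cut DNA; the record also lists an N-terminal NLS. The annotation of this region is incomplete, with an unannotated gap, and the record notes that the repetitive RVD region could not be verified by the repository's sequencing. How the two TALEN monomers are linked or co-expressed is not stated.

The second module is the us:NPTII donor, annotated as a partial GUS coding sequence followed by a partial nptII sequence and a NOS terminator, with no promoter of its own annotated. Such a fragment is consistent with a template for homology-directed repair of a TALEN-cut reporter locus, although the target locus is not described in the record. The associated publication concerns DNA replicons for plant genome engineering; no replicon elements are annotated here.
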