Features (pLannotate 1.2.2; 34 found; start..end, strand, type, name):
     33..55      -  protein_bind   lac operator (fragment): The lac repressor binds to the lac operator to inhibit transcription in E. coli. This inhibition can be relieved by adding lactose or isopropyl-β-D-thiogalactopyranoside (IPTG). lac repressor encoded by lacI
     59..89      -  promoter       lac promoter: promoter for the E. coli lac operon
    104..125     -  protein_bind   CAP binding site: CAP binding activates transcription in the presence of cAMP. E. coli catabolite activator protein
    138..226     -  CDS            lacI (fragment): lac repressor; lacI; The lac repressor binds to the lac operator to inhibit transcription in E. coli. This inhibition can be relieved by adding lactose or isopropyl-β-D-thiogalactopyranoside (IPTG).
    316..993     +  promoter       CaMV 35S promoter (enhanced): cauliflower mosaic virus 35S promoter with a duplicated enhancer region
   1061..2086    +  CDS            HygR: hygromycin B phosphotransferase confers resistance to hygromycin
   2126..2300    +  polyA_signal   CaMV poly(A) signal: cauliflower mosaic virus polyadenylation signal
   2378..2402    -  misc_feature   LB T-DNA repeat: left border repeat from nopaline C58 T-DNA
   2827..3621    +  CDS            KanR: aminoglycoside phosphotransferase; aphA-3; confers resistance to kanamycin
   3708..4296    +  rep_origin     ori: high-copy-number ColE1/pMB1/pBR322/pUC origin of replication
   4482..4622    -  misc_feature   bom: basis of mobility region from pBR322
   4724..4763    -  CDS            rop (fragment): Rop protein, which maintains plasmids at low copy number; rop
   4966..5160    -  rep_origin     pVS1 oriV: origin of replication for the Pseudomonas plasmid pVS1 (Heeb et al., 2000)
   5226..6294    -  CDS            pVS1 RepA (fragment): replication protein from the Pseudomonas plasmid pVS1 (Heeb et al., 2000)
   6727..7356    -  CDS            pVS1 StaA: stability protein from the Pseudomonas plasmid pVS1 (Heeb et al., 2000)
   7916..8317    -  CDS            Y4CG_SINFN (fragment): Protein inferred from homology: Swiss-Prot protein existence level 3. From Sinorhizobium fredii (strain NBRC 101917 / NGR234).
   8656..8680    -  misc_feature   RB T-DNA repeat: right border repeat from nopaline C58 T-DNA
   8746..8900    -  CDS            lacZα (fragment): LacZα fragment of β-galactosidase; lacZ fragment
   8999..9670    +  promoter       CaMV 35S promoter (enhanced): cauliflower mosaic virus 35S promoter with a duplicated enhancer region
   9672..9698    -  misc_feature   MCS (fragment): pUC18/19 multiple cloning site
   9729..9753    +  protein_bind   attB1: mutant version of attB; recombination site for the Gateway® BP reaction BP Clonase™
   9817..9840    +  CDS            3xFLAG (fragment): three tandem FLAG® epitope tags
   9838..10404   +  CDS            avrXa10 (fragment): AVX10_XANOO - Experimental evidence at protein level: Swiss-Prot protein existence level 1. Avirulence protein. Induces the hypersensitive response (HR)in rice plants carrying the resistance gene Xa10. Activity depends on the presence of the core repeat domains; replacement with repeat domains from other proteins (AvrBs3 of X.euvesicatoria (AC P14727) or AvrXa7 of this organism) does not elicit the HR. Probably acts as a transcription factor in its host plant (rice) to induce plant resistance or disease. From Xanthomonas oryzae pv. oryzae.
  12097..15687   +  CDS            avrBs3: AVRB3_XANEU - Experimental evidence at protein level: Swiss-Prot protein existence level 1. Avirulence protein. Acts as a transcription factor in C.annuum plants. In susceptible plants lacking the Bs3 resistance gene induces expression of a number of genes, including genes homologous to a family of auxin-induced genes, alpha-expansin genes, pectate lyase, anthocyanidin glucoside rhamnosyl transferase and at least one transcription factor, UPA20. Their expression leads to plant hypertrophy in mesophyll cells, probably mainly mediated by UPA20 (PubMed:17962565). In resistant plants induces the h
  15676..16263   +  CDS            FokI cleavage domain: nonspecific DNA cleavage domain of the FokI endonuclease (Li et al., 1992) must dimerize to be catalytically active
  16277..16529   +  terminator     NOS terminator: nopaline synthase terminator and poly(A) signal
  16574..16594   +  protein_bind   attB5: mutant version of attB; core recombination site for the Gateway® BP reaction BP Clonase™
  16611..17950   +  CDS            GUS (fragment): β-glucuronidase; uidA (or gusA) from E. coli
  18070..18862   +  CDS            NeoR/KanR (fragment): aminoglycoside phosphotransferase from Tn5; aph(3')-II (or nptII); confers resistance to neomycin, kanamycin, and G418 (Geneticin®)
  18889..19141   +  terminator     NOS terminator: nopaline synthase terminator and poly(A) signal
  19166..19184   -  promoter       T7 promoter: promoter for bacteriophage T7 RNA polymerase
  19231..19255   -  protein_bind   attB2: mutant version of attB; recombination site for the Gateway® BP reaction BP Clonase™
  19274..19310   -  misc_feature   MCS (fragment): pBluescript multiple cloning site
  19321..19568   +  terminator     NOS terminator: nopaline synthase terminator and poly(A) signal
>Addgene plasmid #51514 | p35ST | depositor full sequence | sequence record 78686 | p35ST sequence 19573 bps
CGTAATCATGGTCATAGCTGTTTCCTGTGTGAAATTGTTATCCGCTCACAATTCCACACAACATACGAGC
CGGAAGCATAAAGTGTAAAGCCTGGGGTGCCTAATGAGTGAGCTAACTCACATTAATTGCGTTGCGCTCA
CTGCCCGCTTTCCAGTCGGGAAACCTGTCGTGCCAGCTGCATTAATGAATCGGCCAACGCGCGGGGAGAG
GCGGTTTGCGTATTGGCTAGAGCAGCTTGCCAACATGGTGGAGCACGACACTCTCGTCTACTCCAAGAAT
ATCAAAGATACAGTCTCAGAAGACCAAAGGGCTATTGAGACTTTTCAACAAAGGGTAATATCGGGAAACC
TCCTCGGATTCCATTGCCCAGCTATCTGTCACTTCATCAAAAGGACAGTAGAAAAGGAAGGTGGCACCTA
CAAATGCCATCATTGCGATAAAGGAAAGGCTATCGTTCAAGATGCCTCTGCCGACAGTGGTCCCAAAGAT
GGACCCCCACCCACGAGGAGCATCGTGGAAAAAGAAGACGTTCCAACCACGTCTTCAAAGCAAGTGGATT
GATGTGATAACATGGTGGAGCACGACACTCTCGTCTACTCCAAGAATATCAAAGATACAGTCTCAGAAGA
CCAAAGGGCTATTGAGACTTTTCAACAAAGGGTAATATCGGGAAACCTCCTCGGATTCCATTGCCCAGCT
ATCTGTCACTTCATCAAAAGGACAGTAGAAAAGGAAGGTGGCACCTACAAATGCCATCATTGCGATAAAG
GAAAGGCTATCGTTCAAGATGCCTCTGCCGACAGTGGTCCCAAAGATGGACCCCCACCCACGAGGAGCAT
CGTGGAAAAAGAAGACGTTCCAACCACGTCTTCAAAGCAAGTGGATTGATGTGATATCTCCACTGACGTA
AGGGATGACGCACAATCCCACTATCCTTCGCAAGACCTTCCTCTATATAAGGAAGTTCATTTCATTTGGA
GAGGACACGCTGAAATCACCAGTCTCTCTCTACAAATCTATCTCTCTCGAGCTTTCGCAGATCCCGGGGG
GCAATGAGATATGAAAAAGCCTGAACTCACCGCGACGTCTGTCGAGAAGTTTCTGATCGAAAAGTTCGAC
AGCGTCTCCGACCTGATGCAGCTCTCGGAGGGCGAAGAATCTCGTGCTTTCAGCTTCGATGTAGGAGGGC
GTGGATATGTCCTGCGGGTAAATAGCTGCGCCGATGGTTTCTACAAAGATCGTTATGTTTATCGGCACTT
TGCATCGGCCGCGCTCCCGATTCCGGAAGTGCTTGACATTGGGGAGTTTAGCGAGAGCCTGACCTATTGC
ATCTCCCGCCGTGCACAGGGTGTCACGTTGCAAGACCTGCCTGAAACCGAACTGCCCGCTGTTCTACAAC
CGGTCGCGGAGGCTATGGATGCGATCGCTGCGGCCGATCTTAGCCAGACGAGCGGGTTCGGCCCATTCGG
ACCGCAAGGAATCGGTCAATACACTACATGGCGTGATTTCATATGCGCGATTGCTGATCCCCATGTGTAT
CACTGGCAAACTGTGATGGACGACACCGTCAGTGCGTCCGTCGCGCAGGCTCTCGATGAGCTGATGCTTT
GGGCCGAGGACTGCCCCGAAGTCCGGCACCTCGTGCACGCGGATTTCGGCTCCAACAATGTCCTGACGGA
CAATGGCCGCATAACAGCGGTCATTGACTGGAGCGAGGCGATGTTCGGGGATTCCCAATACGAGGTCGCC
AACATCTTCTTCTGGAGGCCGTGGTTGGCTTGTATGGAGCAGCAGACGCGCTACTTCGAGCGGAGGCATC
CGGAGCTTGCAGGATCGCCACGACTCCGGGCGTATATGCTCCGCATTGGTCTTGACCAACTCTATCAGAG
CTTGGTTGACGGCAATTTCGATGATGCAGCTTGGGCGCAGGGTCGATGCGACGCAATCGTCCGATCCGGA
GCCGGGACTGTCGGGCGTACACAAATCGCCCGCAGAAGCGCGGCCGTCTGGACCGATGGCTGTGTAGAAG
TACTCGCCGATAGTGGAAACCGACGCCCCAGCACTCGTCCGAGGGCAAAGAAATAGAGTAGATGCCGACC
GGATCTGTCGATCGACAAGCTCGAGTTTCTCCATAATAATGTGTGAGTAGTTCCCAGATAAGGGAATTAG
GGTTCCTATAGGGTTTCGCTCATGTGTTGAGCATATAAGAAACCCTTAGTATGTATTTGTATTTGTAAAA
TACTTCTATCAATAAAATTTCTAATTCCTAAAACCAAAATCCAGTACTAAAATCCAGATCCCCCGAATTA
ATTCGGCGTTAATTCAGTACATTAAAAACGTCCGCAATGTGTTATTAAGTTGTCTAAGCGTCAATTTGTT
TACACCACAATATATCCTGCCACCAGCCAGCCAACAGCTCCCCGACCGGCAGCTCGGCACAAAATCACCA
CTCGATACAGGCAGCCCATCAGTCCGGGACGGCGTCAGCGGGAGAGCCGTTGTAAGGCGGCAGACTTTGC
TCATGTTACCGATGCTATTCGGAAGAACGGCAACTAAGCTGCCGGGTTTGAAACACGGATGATCTCGCGG
AGGGTAGCATGTTGATTGTAACGATGACAGAGCGTTGCTGCCTGTGATCACCGCGGTTTCAAAATCGGCT
CCGTCGATACTATGTTATACGCCAACTTTGAAAACAACTTTGAAAAAGCTGTTTTCTGGTATTTAAGGTT
TTAGAATGCAAGGAACAGTGAATTGGAGTTCGTCTTGTTATAATTAGCTTCTTGGGGTATCTTTAAATAC
TGTAGAAAAGAGGAAGGAAATAATAAATGGCTAAAATGAGAATATCACCGGAATTGAAAAAACTGATCGA
AAAATACCGCTGCGTAAAAGATACGGAAGGAATGTCTCCTGCTAAGGTATATAAGCTGGTGGGAGAAAAT
GAAAACCTATATTTAAAAATGACGGACAGCCGGTATAAAGGGACCACCTATGATGTGGAACGGGAAAAGG
ACATGATGCTATGGCTGGAAGGAAAGCTGCCTGTTCCAAAGGTCCTGCACTTTGAACGGCATGATGGCTG
GAGCAATCTGCTCATGAGTGAGGCCGATGGCGTCCTTTGCTCGGAAGAGTATGAAGATGAACAAAGCCCT
GAAAAGATTATCGAGCTGTATGCGGAGTGCATCAGGCTCTTTCACTCCATCGACATATCGGATTGTCCCT
ATACGAATAGCTTAGACAGCCGCTTAGCCGAATTGGATTACTTACTGAATAACGATCTGGCCGATGTGGA
TTGCGAAAACTGGGAAGAAGACACTCCATTTAAAGATCCGCGCGAGCTGTATGATTTTTTAAAGACGGAA
AAGCCCGAAGAGGAACTTGTCTTTTCCCACGGCGACCTGGGAGACAGCAACATCTTTGTGAAAGATGGCA
AAGTAAGTGGCTTTATTGATCTTGGGAGAAGCGGCAGGGCGGACAAGTGGTATGACATTGCCTTCTGCGT
CCGGTCGATCAGGGAGGATATCGGGGAAGAACAGTATGTCGAGCTATTTTTTGACTTACTGGGGATCAAG
CCTGATTGGGAGAAAATAAAATATTATATTTTACTGGATGAATTGTTTTAGTACCTAGAATGCATGACCA
AAATCCCTTAACGTGAGTTTTCGTTCCACTGAGCGTCAGACCCCGTAGAAAAGATCAAAGGATCTTCTTG
AGATCCTTTTTTTCTGCGCGTAATCTGCTGCTTGCAAACAAAAAAACCACCGCTACCAGCGGTGGTTTGT
TTGCCGGATCAAGAGCTACCAACTCTTTTTCCGAAGGTAACTGGCTTCAGCAGAGCGCAGATACCAAATA
CTGTCCTTCTAGTGTAGCCGTAGTTAGGCCACCACTTCAAGAACTCTGTAGCACCGCCTACATACCTCGC
TCTGCTAATCCTGTTACCAGTGGCTGCTGCCAGTGGCGATAAGTCGTGTCTTACCGGGTTGGACTCAAGA
CGATAGTTACCGGATAAGGCGCAGCGGTCGGGCTGAACGGGGGGTTCGTGCACACAGCCCAGCTTGGAGC
GAACGACCTACACCGAACTGAGATACCTACAGCGTGAGCTATGAGAAAGCGCCACGCTTCCCGAAGGGAG
AAAGGCGGACAGGTATCCGGTAAGCGGCAGGGTCGGAACAGGAGAGCGCACGAGGGAGCTTCCAGGGGGA
AACGCCTGGTATCTTTATAGTCCTGTCGGGTTTCGCCACCTCTGACTTGAGCGTCGATTTTTGTGATGCT
CGTCAGGGGGGCGGAGCCTATGGAAAAACGCCAGCAACGCGGCCTTTTTACGGTTCCTGGCCTTTTGCTG
GCCTTTTGCTCACATGTTCTTTCCTGCGTTATCCCCTGATTCTGTGGATAACCGTATTACCGCCTTTGAG
TGAGCTGATACCGCTCGCCGCAGCCGAACGACCGAGCGCAGCGAGTCAGTGAGCGAGGAAGCGGAAGAGC
GCCTGATGCGGTATTTTCTCCTTACGCATCTGTGCGGTATTTCACACCGCATATGGTGCACTCTCAGTAC
AATCTGCTCTGATGCCGCATAGTTAAGCCAGTATACACTCCGCTATCGCTACGTGACTGGGTCATGGCTG
CGCCCCGACACCCGCCAACACCCGCTGACGCGCCCTGACGGGCTTGTCTGCTCCCGGCATCCGCTTACAG
ACAAGCTGTGACCGTCTCCGGGAGCTGCATGTGTCAGAGGTTTTCACCGTCATCACCGAAACGCGCGAGG
CAGGGTGCCTTGATGTGGGCGCCGGCGGTCGAGTGGCGACGGCGCGGCTTGTCCGCGCCCTGGTAGATTG
CCTGGCCGTAGGCCAGCCATTTTTGAGCGGCCAGCGGCCGCGATAGGCCGACGCGAAGCGGCGGGGCGTA
GGGAGCGCAGCGACCGAAGGGTAGGCGCTTTTTGCAGCTCTTCGGCTGTGCGCTGGCCAGACAGTTATGC
ACAGGCCAGGCGGGTTTTAAGAGTTTTAATAAGTTTTAAAGAGTTTTAGGCGGAAAAATCGCCTTTTTTC
TCTTTTATATCAGTCACTTACATGTGTGACCGGTTCCCAATGTACGGCTTTGGGTTCCCAATGTACGGGT
TCCGGTTCCCAATGTACGGCTTTGGGTTCCCAATGTACGTGCTATCCACAGGAAAGAGACCTTTTCGACC
TTTTTCCCCTGCTAGGGCAATTTGCCCTAGCATCTGCTCCGTACATTAGGAACCGGCGGATGCTTCGCCC
TCGATCAGGTTGCGGTAGCGCATGACTAGGATCGGGCCAGCCTGCCCCGCCTCCTCCTTCAAATCGTACT
CCGGCAGGTCATTTGACCCGATCAGCTTGCGCACGGTGAAACAGAACTTCTTGAACTCTCCGGCGCTGCC
ACTGCGTTCGTAGATCGTCTTGAACAACCATCTGGCTTCTGCCTTGCCTGCGGCGCGGCGTGCCAGGCGG
TAGAGAAAACGGCCGATGCCGGGATCGATCAAAAAGTAATCGGGGTGAACCGTCAGCACGTCCGGGTTCT
TGCCTTCTGTGATCTCGCGGTACATCCAATCAGCTAGCTCGATCTCGATGTACTCCGGCCGCCCGGTTTC
GCTCTTTACGATCTTGTAGCGGCTAATCAAGGCTTCACCCTCGGATACCGTCACCAGGCGGCCGTTCTTG
GCCTTCTTCGTACGCTGCATGGCAACGTGCGTGGTGTTTAACCGAATGCAGGTTTCTACCAGGTCGTCTT
TCTGCTTTCCGCCATCGGCTCGCCGGCAGAACTTGAGTACGTCCGCAACGTGTGGACGGAACACGCGGCC
GGGCTTGTCTCCCTTCCCTTCCCGGTATCGGTTCATGGATTCGGTTAGATGGGAAACCGCCATCAGTACC
AGGTCGTAATCCCACACACTGGCCATGCCGGCCGGCCCTGCGGAAACCTCTACGTGCCCGTCTGGAAGCT
CGTAGCGGATCACCTCGCCAGCTCGTCGGTCACGCTTCGACAGACGGAAAACGGCCACGTCCATGATGCT
GCGACTATCGCGGGTGCCCACGTCATAGAGCATCGGAACGAAAAAATCTGGTTGCTCGTCGCCCTTGGGC
GGCTTCCTAATCGACGGCGCACCGGCTGCCGGCGGTTGCCGGGATTCTTTGCGGATTCGATCAGCGGCCG
CTTGCCACGATTCACCGGGGCGTGCTTCTGCCTCGATGCGTTGCCGCTGGGCGGCCTGCGCGGCCTTCAA
CTTCTCCACCAGGTCATCACCCAGCGCCGCGCCGATTTGTACCGGGCCGGATGGTTTGCGACCGTCACGC
CGATTCCTCGGGCTTGGGGGTTCCAGTGCCATTGCAGGGCCGGCAGACAACCCAGCCGCTTACGCCTGGC
CAACCGCCCGTTCCTCCACACATGGGGCATTCCACGGCGTCGGTGCCTGGTTGTTCTTGATTTTCCATGC
CGCCTCCTTTAGCCGCTAAAATTCATCTACTCATTTATTCATTTGCTCATTTACTCTGGTAGCTGCGCGA
TGTATTCAGATAGCAGCTCGGTAATGGTCTTGCCTTGGCGTACCGCGTACATCTTCAGCTTGGTGTGATC
CTCCGCCGGCAACTGAAAGTTGACCCGCTTCATGGCTGGCGTGTCTGCCAGGCTGGCCAACGTTGCAGCC
TTGCTGCTGCGTGCGCTCGGACGGCCGGCACTTAGCGTGTTTGTGCTTTTGCTCATTTTCTCTTTACCTC
ATTAACTCAAATGAGTTTTGATTTAATTTCAGCGGCCAGCGCCTGGACCTCGCGGGCAGCGTCGCCCTCG
GGTTCTGATTCAAGAACGGTTGTGCCGGCGGCGGCAGTGCCTGGGTAGCTCACGCGCTGCGTGATACGGG
ACTCAAGAATGGGCAGCTCGTACCCGGCCAGCGCCTCGGCAACCTCACCGCCGATGCGCGTGCCTTTGAT
CGCCCGCGACACGACAAAGGCCGCTTGTAGCCTTCCATCCGTGACCTCAATGCGCTGCTTAACCAGCTCC
ACCAGGTCGGCGGTGGCCCATATGTCGTAAGGGCTTGGCTGCACCGGAATCAGCACGAAGTCGGCTGCCT
TGATCGCGGACACAGCCAAGTCCGCCGCCTGGGGCGCTCCGTCGATCACTACGAAGTCGCGCCGGCCGAT
GGCCTTCACGTCGCGGTCAATCGTCGGGCGGTCGATGCCGACAACGGTTAGCGGTTGATCTTCCCGCACG
GCCGCCCAATCGCGGGCACTGCCCTGGGGATCGGAATCGACTAACAGAACATCGGCCCCGGCGAGTTGCA
GGGCGCGGGCTAGATGGGTTGCGATGGTCGTCTTGCCTGACCCGCCTTTCTGGTTAAGTACAGCGATAAC
CTTCATGCGTTCCCCTTGCGTATTTGTTTATTTACTCATCGCATCATATACGCAGCGACCGCATGACGCA
AGCTGTTTTACTCAAATACACATCACCTTTTTAGACGGCGGCGCTCGGTTTCTTCAGCGGCCAAGCTGGC
CGGCCAGGCCGCCAGCTTGGCATCAGACAAACCGGCCAGGATTTCATGCAGCCGCACGGTTGAGACGTGC
GCGGGCGGCTCGAACACGTACCCGGCCGCGATCATCTCCGCCTCGATCTCTTCGGTAATGAAAAACGGTT
CGTCCTGGCCGTCCTGGTGCGGTTTCATGCTTGTTCCTCTTGGCGTTCATTCTCGGCGGCCGCCAGGGCG
TCGGCCTCGGTCAATGCGTCCTCACGGAAGGCACCGCGCCGCCTGGCCTCGGTGGGCGTCACTTCCTCGC
TGCGCTCAAGTGCGCGGTACAGGGTCGAGCGATGCACGCCAAGCAGTGCAGCCGCCTCTTTCACGGTGCG
GCCTTCCTGGTCGATCAGCTCGCGGGCGTGCGCGATCTGTGCCGGGGTGAGGGTAGGGCGGGGGCCAAAC
TTCACGCCTCGGGCCTTGGCGGCCTCGCGCCCGCTCCGGGTGCGGTCGATGATTAGGGAACGCTCGAACT
CGGCAATGCCGGCGAACACGGTCAACACCATGCGGCCGGCCGGCGTGGTGGTGTCGGCCCACGGCTCTGC
CAGGCTACGCAGGCCCGCGCCGGCCTCCTGGATGCGCTCGGCAATGTCCAGTAGGTCGCGGGTGCTGCGG
GCCAGGCGGTCTAGCCTGGTCACTGTCACAACGTCGCCAGGGCGTAGGTGGTCAAGCATCCTGGCCAGCT
CCGGGCGGTCGCGCCTGGTGCCGGTGATCTTCTCGGAAAACAGCTTGGTGCAGCCGGCCGCGTGCAGTTC
GGCCCGTTGGTTGGTCAAGTCCTGGTCGTCGGTGCTGACGCGGGCATAGCCCAGCAGGCCAGCGGCGGCG
CTCTTGTTCATGGCGTAATGTCTCCGGTTCTAGTCGCAAGTATTCTACTTTATGCGACTAAAACACGCGA
CAAGAAAACGCCAGGAAAAGGGCAGGGCGGCAGCCTGTCGCGTAACTTAGGACTTGTGCGACATGTCGTT
TTCAGAAGACGGCTGCACTGAACGTCAGAAGCCGACTGCACTATAGCAGCGGAGGGGTTGGATCAAAGTA
CTTTGATCCCGAGGGGAACCCTGTGGTTGGCATGCACATACAAATGGACGAACGGATAAACCTTTTCACG
CCCTTTTAAATATCCGTTATTCTAATAAACGCTCTTTTCTCTTAGGTTTACCCGCCAATATATCCTGTCA
AACACTGATAGTTTAAACTGAAGGCGGGAAACGACAATCTGATCCAAGCTCAAGCTGCTCTAGCATTCGC
CATTCAGGCTGCGCAACTGTTGGGAAGGGCGATCGGTGCGGGCCTCTTCGCTATTACGCCAGCTGGCGAA
AGGGGGATGTGCTGCAAGGCGATTAAGTTGGGTAACGCCAGGGTTTTCCCAGTCACGACGTTGTAAAACG
ACGGCCAGTGCCAAGCTTGGCGTGCCTGCAGGTCAACATGGTGGAGCACGACACACTTGTCTACTCCAAA
AATATCAAAGATACAGTCTCAGAAGACCAAAGGGCAATTGAGACTTTTCAACAAAGGGTAATATCCGGAA
ACCTCCTCGGATTCCATTGCCCAGCTATCTGTCACTTTATTGTGAAGATAGTGGAAAAGGAAGGTGGCTC
CTACAAATGCCATCATTGCGATAAAGGAAAGGCCATCGTTGAAGATGCCTCTGCCGACAGTGGTCCCAAA
GATGGACCCCCACCCACGAGGAGCATCGTGGAAAAAGAAGACGTTCCAACCACGTCTTCAAAGCAAGTGG
ATTGATGTGATAACATGGTGGAGCACGACACACTTGTCTACTCCAAAAATATCAAAGATACAGTCTCAGA
AGACCAAAGGGCAATTGAGACTTTTCAACAAAGGGTAATATCCGGAAACCTCCTCGGATTCCATTGCCCA
GCTATCTGTCACTTTATTGTGAAGATAGTGGAAAAGGAAGGTGGCTCCTACAAATGCCATCATTGCGATA
AAGGAAAGGCCATCGTTGAAGATGCCTCTGCCGACAGTGGTCCCAAAGATGGACCCCCACCCACGAGGAG
CATCGTGGAAAAAGAAGACGTTCCAACCACGTCTTCAAAGCAAGTGGATTGATGTGATATCTCCACTGAC
GTAAGGGATGACGCACAATCCCACTATCCTTCGCAAGACCCTTCCTCTATATAAGGAAGTTCATTTCATT
TGGAGAGGACCTCGACTCTAGAGGATCCCCGGGTACCGGGCCCCCCCTCGAGGCGCGCCAAGCTATCAAC
AAGTTTGTACAAAAAAGCAGGCTCCGAATTCGCCCTTCACCATGGATTATAAGGATCACGATGGCGACTA
CAAGGACCACGATATTGACTACAAAGACGATGACGATAAAATGGCTCCTAAGAAAAAGCGCAAAGTCGGT
ATCCATGGCGTTCCCTCTAGAATGGTGGATCTACGCACGCTCGGCTACAGTCAGCAGCAGCAAGAGAAGA
TCAAACCGAAGGTGCGTTCGACAGTGGCGCAGCACCACGAGGCACTGGTGGGCCATGGGTTTACACACGC
GCACATCGTTGCGCTCAGCCAACACCCGGCAGCGTTAGGGACCGTCGCTGTCACGTATCAGCACATAATC
ACGGCGTTGCCAGAGGCGACACACGAAGACATCGTTGGCGTCGGCAAACAGTGGTCCGGCGCACGCGCCC
TGGAGGCCTTGCTCACGGATGCGGGGGAGTTGAGAGGTCCGCCGTTACAGTTGGACACAGGCCAACTTGT
GAAGATTGCAAAACGTGGCGGCGTGACCGCAATGGAGGCAGTGCATGCATCGCGCAATGCACTGACGGGT
GCCCCCCTGAACCTGACCCCGGACCAAGTGGTGGCTATCGCCAGCAACAATGGCGGCAAGCAAGCGCTCG
AAACGGTGCAGCGGCTGTTGCCGGTGCTGTGCCAGGACCATGGCCTGACCCCGGACCAAGTGGTGGCTAT
CGCCAGCAACAATGGCGGCAAGCAAGCGCTCGAAACGGTGCAGCGGCTGTTGCCGGTGCTGTGCCAGGAC
CATGGCCTGACTCCGGACCAAGTGGTGGCTATCGCCAGCCACGATGGCGGCAAGCAAGCGCTCGAAACGG
TGCAGCGGCTGTTGCCGGTGCTGTGCCAGGACCATGGCCTGACCCCGGACCAAGTGGTGGCTATCGCCAG
CAACATTGGCGGCAAGCAAGCGCTCGAAACGGTGCAGCGGCTGTTGCCGGTGCTGTGCCAGGACCATGGC
CTGACCCCGGACCAAGTGGTGGCTATCGCCAGCAACAATGGCGGCAAGCAAGCGCTCGAAACGGTGCAGC
GGCTGTTGCCGGTGCTGTGCCAGGACCATGGCCTGACCCCGGACCAAGTGGTGGCTATCGCCAGCAACGG
TGGCGGCAAGCAAGCGCTCGAAACGGTGCAGCGGCTGTTGCCGGTGCTGTGCCAGGACCATGGCCTGACC
CCGGACCAAGTGGTGGCTATCGCCAGCAACGGTGGCGGCAAGCAAGCGCTCGAAACGGTGCAGCGGCTGT
TGCCGGTGCTGTGCCAGGACCATGGCCTGACCCCGGACCAAGTGGTGGCTATCGCCAGCAACGGTGGCGG
CAAGCAAGCGCTCGAAACGGTGCAGCGGCTGTTGCCGGTGCTGTGCCAGGACCATGGCCTGACTCCGGAC
CAAGTGGTGGCTATCGCCAGCCACGATGGCGGCAAGCAAGCGCTCGAAACGGTGCAGCGGCTGTTGCCGG
TGCTGTGCCAGGACCATGGCCTGACCCCGGACCAAGTGGTGGCTATCGCCAGCAACATTGGCGGCAAGCA
AGCGCTCGAAACGGTGCAGCGGCTGTTGCCGGTGCTGTGCCAGGACCATGGCCTGACCCCGGACCAAGTG
GTGGCTATCGCCAGCAACGGTGGCGGCAAGCAAGCGCTCGAAACGGTGCAGCGGCTGTTGCCGGTGCTGT
GCCAGGACCATGGCCTGACTCCGGACCAAGTGGTGGCTATCGCCAGCCACGATGGCGGCAAGCAAGCGCT
CGAAACGGTGCAGCGGCTGTTGCCGGTGCTGTGCCAGGACCATGGCCTGACCCCGGACCAAGTGGTGGCT
ATCGCCAGCAACATTGGCGGCAAGCAAGCGCTCGAAACGGTGCAGCGGCTGTTGCCGGTGCTGTGCCAGG
ACCATGGCCTGACCCCGGACCAAGTGGTGGCTATCGCCAGCAACGGTGGCGGCAAGCAAGCGCTCGAAAC
GGTGCAGCGGCTGTTGCCGGTGCTGTGCCAGGACCATGGCCTGACCCCGGACCAAGTGGTGGCTATCGCC
AGCAACAATGGCGGCAAGCAAGCGCTCGAAACGGTGCAGCGGCTGTTGCCGGTGCTGTGCCAGGACCATG
GCCTGACCCCGGACCAAGTGGTGGCTATCGCCAGCAACATTGGCGGCAAGCAAGCGCTCGAAACGGTGCA
GCGGCTGTTGCCGGTGCTGTGCCAGGACCATGGCCTGACCCCGGACCAAGTGGTGGCTATCGCCAGCAAC
ATTGGCGGCAAGCAAGCGCTCGAAACGGTGCAGCGGCTGTTGCCGGTGCTGTGCCAGGACCATGGCCTGA
CCCCGGACCAAGTGGTGGCTATCGCCAGCAACGGTGGCGGCAAGCAAGCGCTCGAAAGCATTGTGGCCCA
GCTGAGCCGGCCTGATCCGGCGTTGGCCGCGTTGACCAACGACCACCTCGTCGCCTTGGCCTGCCTCGGC
GGACGTCCTGCCATGGATGCAGTGAAAAAGGGATTGCCGCACGCGCCGGAATTGATCAGAAGAGTCAATC
GCCGTATTGGCGAACGCACGTCCCATCGCGTTGCCGGATCCCAGCTGGTGAAGTCCGAGCTGGAAGAAAA
AAAGAGCGAGCTGCGCCACAAGCTCAAGTACGTGCCCCACGAGTACATCGAGCTGATCGAGATCGCCCGC
AACAGCACCCAAGACCGCATCCTGGAGATGAAAGTGATGGAGTTCTTCATGAAGGTGTACGGCTACCGCG
GCAAGCACCTGGGCGGCTCCCGCAAGCCCGATGGCGCCATCTACACCGTGGGCTCCCCCATCGACTATGG
CGTCATTGTCGACACCAAGGCCTACTCCGGCGGCTACAACTTACCCATCGGTCAGGCCGACGAGATGCAA
CGCTACGTGAAGGAGAACCAGACCCGCAATAAGCACATTAATCCCAACGAGTGGTGGAAGGTGTACCCCT
CCTCCGTGACCGAGTTCAAATTCCTGTTCGTGTCCGGCCACTTCAAGGGCAATTATAAGGCCCAACTGAC
CCGCCTGAACCACAAGACCAACTGCAACGGCGCCGTGCTGTCCGTGGAGGAACTGCTGATCGGCGGCGAG
ATGATCAAGGCTGGTACCCTGACCCTGGAAGAGGTGCGCCGCAAGTTCAACAATGGTGAAATCAATTTCA
GGTCCGGCGGCGGAGAGGGCAGAGGAAGTCTTCTAACATGCGGTGACGTGGAGGAGAATCCCGGCCCTAG
GATGGACTACAAAGACCATGACGGTGATTATAAAGATCATGACATCGATTACAAGGATGACGATGACAAG
ATGGCCCCCAAGAAGAAGAGGAAGGTGGGCATTCACGGGGTGCCGGCTAGAATGGTGGATCTACGCACGC
TCGGCTACAGTCAGCAGCAGCAAGAGAAGATCAAACCGAAGGTGCGTTCGACAGTGGCGCAGCACCACGA
GGCACTGGTGGGCCATGGGTTTACACACGCGCACATCGTTGCGCTCAGCCAACACCCGGCAGCGTTAGGG
ACCGTCGCTGTCACGTATCAGCACATAATCACGGCGTTGCCAGAGGCGACACACGAAGACATCGTTGGCG
TCGGCAAACAGTGGTCCGGCGCACGCGCCCTGGAGGCCTTGCTCACGGATGCGGGGGAGTTGAGAGGTCC
GCCGTTACAGTTGGACACAGGCCAACTTGTGAAGATTGCAAAACGTGGCGGCGTGACCGCAATGGAGGCA
GTGCATGCATCGCGCAATGCACTGACGGGTGCCCCCCTGAACCTGACCCCGGACCAAGTGGTGGCTATCG
CCAGCAACAATGGCGGCAAGCAAGCGCTCGAAACGGTGCAGCGGCTGTTGCCGGTGCTGTGCCAGGACCA
TGGCCTGACCCCGGACCAAGTGGTGGCTATCGCCAGCAACAATGGCGGCAAGCAAGCGCTCGAAACGGTG
CAGCGGCTGTTGCCGGTGCTGTGCCAGGACCATGGCCTGACCCCGGACCAAGTGGTGGCTATCGCCAGCA
ACAATGGCGGCAAGCAAGCGCTCGAAACGGTGCAGCGGCTGTTGCCGGTGCTGTGCCAGGACCATGGCCT
GACCCCGGACCAAGTGGTGGCTATCGCCAGCAACATTGGCGGCAAGCAAGCGCTCGAAACGGTGCAGCGG
CTGTTGCCGGTGCTGTGCCAGGACCATGGCCTGACCCCGGACCAAGTGGTGGCTATCGCCAGCAACAATG
GCGGCAAGCAAGCGCTCGAAACGGTGCAGCGGCTGTTGCCGGTGCTGTGCCAGGACCATGGCCTGACCCC
GGACCAAGTGGTGGCTATCGCCAGCAACATTGGCGGCAAGCAAGCGCTCGAAACGGTGCAGCGGCTGTTG
CCGGTGCTGTGCCAGGACCATGGCCTGACCCCGGACCAAGTGGTGGCTATCGCCAGCAACGGTGGCGGCA
AGCAAGCGCTCGAAACGGTGCAGCGGCTGTTGCCGGTGCTGTGCCAGGACCATGGCCTGACCCCGGACCA
AGTGGTGGCTATCGCCAGCAACGGTGGCGGCAAGCAAGCGCTCGAAACGGTGCAGCGGCTGTTGCCGGTG
CTGTGCCAGGACCATGGCCTGACTCCGGACCAAGTGGTGGCTATCGCCAGCCACGATGGCGGCAAGCAAG
CGCTCGAAACGGTGCAGCGGCTGTTGCCGGTGCTGTGCCAGGACCATGGCCTGACCCCGGACCAAGTGGT
GGCTATCGCCAGCAACGGTGGCGGCAAGCAAGCGCTCGAAACGGTGCAGCGGCTGTTGCCGGTGCTGTGC
CAGGACCATGGCCTGACCCCGGACCAAGTGGTGGCTATCGCCAGCCACGATGGCGGCAAGCAAGCGCTCG
AAACGGTGCAGCGGCTGTTGCCGGTGCTGTGCCAGGACCATGGCCTGACTCCGGACCAAGTGGTGGCTAT
CGCCAGCCACGATGGCGGCAAGCAAGCGCTCGAAACGGTGCAGCGGCTGTTGCCGGTGCTGTGCCAGGAC
CATGGCCTGACCCCGGACCAAGTGGTGGCTATCGCCAGCAACATTGGCGGCAAGCAAGCGCTCGAAACGG
TGCAGCGGCTGTTGCCGGTGCTGTGCCAGGACCATGGCCTGACTCCGGACCAAGTGGTGGCTATCGCCAG
CCACGATGGCGGCAAGCAAGCGCTCGAAACGGTGCAGCGGCTGTTGCCGGTGCTGTGCCAGGACCATGGC
CTGACTCCGGACCAAGTGGTGGCTATCGCCAGCCACGATGGCGGCAAGCAAGCGCTCGAAACGGTGCAGC
GGCTGTTGCCGGTGCTGTGCCAGGACCATGGCCTGACCCCGGACCAAGTGGTGGCTATCGCCAGCAACGG
TGGCGGCAAGCAAGCGCTCGAAACGGTGCAGCGGCTGTTGCCGGTGCTGTGCCAGGACCATGGCCTGACC
CCGGACCAAGTGGTGGCTATCGCCAGCAACGGTGGCGGCAAGCAAGCGCTCGAAACGGTGCAGCGGCTGT
TGCCGGTGCTGTGCCAGGACCATGGCCTGACCCCGGACCAAGTGGTGGCTATCGCCAGCAACATTGGCGG
CAAGCAAGCGCTCGAAACGGTGCAGCGGCTGTTGCCGGTGCTGTGCCAGGACCATGGCCTGACCCCGGAC
CAAGTGGTGGCTATCGCCAGCAACATTGGCGGCAAGCAAGCGCTCGAAACGGTGCAGCGGCTGTTGCCGG
TGCTGTGCCAGGACCATGGCCTGACCCCGGACCAAGTGGTGGCTATCGCCAGCAACGGTGGCGGCAAGCA
AGCGCTCGAAAGCATTGTGGCCCAGCTGAGCCGGCCTGATCCGGCGTTGGCCGCGTTGACCAACGACCAC
CTCGTCGCCTTGGCCTGCCTCGGCGGACGTCCTGCCATGGATGCAGTGAAAAAGGGATTGCCGCACGCGC
CGGAATTGATCAGAAGAGTCAATCGCCGTATTGGCGAACGCACGTCCCATCGCGTTGCCGGATCTCAACT
AGTCAAAAGTGAACTGGAGGAGAAGAAATCTGAACTTCGTCATAAATTGAAATATGTGCCTCATGAATAT
ATTGAATTAATTGAAATTGCCAGAAATTCCACTCAGGATAGAATTCTTGAAATGAAGGTAATGGAATTTT
TTATGAAAGTTTATGGATATAGAGGTAAACATTTGGGTGGATCAAGGAAACCGGACGGAGCAATTTATAC
TGTCGGATCTCCTATTGATTACGGTGTGATCGTGGATACTAAAGCTTATAGCGGAGGTTATAATCTGCCA
ATTGGCCAAGCAGATGAAATGGAGCGATATGTCGAAGAAAATCAAACACGAAACAAACATCTCAACCCTA
ATGAATGGTGGAAAGTCTATCCATCTTCTGTAACGGAATTTAAGTTTTTATTTGTGAGTGGTCACTTTAA
AGGAAACTACAAAGCTCAGCTTACACGATTAAATCATATCACTAATTGTAATGGAGCTGTTCTTAGTGTA
GAAGAGCTTTTAATTGGTGGAGAAATGATTAAAGCCGGCACATTAACCTTAGAGGAAGTGAGACGGAAAT
TTAATAACGGCGAGATAAACTTTTAATAGGACGTCCGATCGTTCAAACATTTGGCAATAAAGTTTCTTAA
GATTGAATCCTGTTGCCGGTCTTGCGATGATTATCATATAATTTCTGTTGAATTACGTTAAGCATGTAAT
AATTAACATGTAATGCATGACGTTATTTATGAGATGGGTTTTTATGATTAGAGTCCCGCAATTATACATT
TAATACGCGATAGAAAACAAAATATAGCGCGCAAACTAGGATAAATTATCGCGCGCGGTGTCATCTATGT
TACTAGATCGGGAATTGATCCCCCCTCGACAGCTTCCGGAAAGGGCGAATTCGCAACTTTGTATACAAAA
GTTGCCGAGCTCGCGGCCGCAGCAGTCTTACTTCCATGATTTCTTTAACTATGCCGGAATCCATCGCAGC
GTAATGCTCTACACCACGCCGAACACCTGGGTGGACGATATCACCGTGGTGACGCATGTCGCGCAAGACT
GTAACCACGCGTCTGTTGACTGGCAGGTGGTGGCCAATGGTGATGTCAGCGTTGAACTGCGTGATGCGGA
TCAACAGGTGGTTGCAACTGGACAAGGCACTAGCGGGACTTTGCAAGTGGTGAATCCGCACCTCTGGCAA
CCGGGTGAAGGTTATCTCTATGAACTGTGCGTCACAGCCAAAAGCCAGACAGAGTGTGATATCTACCCGC
TTCGCGTCGGCATCCGGTCAGTGGCAGTGAAGGGCGAACAGTTCCTGATTAACCACAAACCGTTCTACTT
TACTGGCTTTGGTCGTCATGAAGATGCGGACTTGCGTGGCAAAGGATTCGATAACGTGCTGATGGTGCAC
GACCACGCATTAATGGACTGGATTGGGGCCAACTCCTACCGTACCTCGCATTACCCTTACGCTGAAGAGA
TGCTCGACTGGGCAGATGAACATGGCATCGTGGTGATTGATGAAACTGCTGCTGTCGGCTTTAACCTCTC
TTTAGGCATTGGTTTCGAAGCGGGCAACAAGCCGAAAGAACTGTACAGCGAAGAGGCAGTCAACGGGGAA
ACTCAGCAAGCGCACTTACAGGCGATTAAAGAGCTGATAGCGCGTGACAAAAACCACCCAAGCGTGGTGA
TGTGGAGTATTGCCAACGAACCGGATACCCGTCCGCAAGGTGCACGGGAATATTTCGCGCCACTGGCGGA
AGCAACGCGTAAACTCGACCCGACGCGTCCGATCACCTGCGTCAATGTAATGTTCTGCGACGCTCACACC
GATACCATCAGCGATCTCTTTGATGTGCTGTGCCTGAACCGTTATTACGGATGGTATGTCCAAAGCGGCG
ATTTGGAAACGGCAGAGAAGGTACTGGAAAAAGAACTTCTGGCCTGGCAGGAGAAACTGCATCAGCCGAT
TATCATCACCGAATACGGCGTGGATACGTTAGCCGGGCTGCACTCAATGTACACCGACATGTGGAGTGAA
GAGTATCAGTGTGCATGGCTGGATATGTATCACCGCGTCTTTGATCGCGTCAGCGCCGTCGTCGGTGAAC
AGGTATGGAATTTCGCCGATTTTGCGACCTCGCAAGGCATATTGCGCGTTGGCGGTAACAAGAAAGGGAT
CTTCACTCGCGACCGCAAACCGAAGTCGGCGGCTTTTCTGCTGCAAAAACGCTGGACTGGCATGAACTTC
GGTGAAAAACCGCAGCAGGGAGGCAAACAACGCAGGGAGGCAAACAATGATATCACAACTCTCCTGACGC
GTCATCGTCGGCTACAGCCTCGGGAATTGCTACCTAGCTCGAGCAAGATCCAAGGAGATATAACAATGGC
TTCCTCCTGGATTGAACAAGATGGATTGCACGCAGGTTCTCCGGCCGCTTGGGTGGAGAGGCTATTCGGC
TATGACTGGGCACAACAGACAATCGGCTGCTCTGATGCCGCCGTGTTCCGGCTGTCAGCGCAGGGTAGAC
CGGTTCTTTTTGTCAAGACCGACCTGTCCGGTGCCCTGAATGAACTGCAAGACGAGGCAGCGCGGCTATC
GTGGCTGGCCACGACGGGCGTACCTTGCGCTGCTGTGCTCGACGTTGTCACTGAAGCGGGAAGGGACTGG
CTGCTATTGGGCGAAGTGCCGGGGCAGGATCTCCTGTCATCTCACCTTGCTCCTGCCGAGAAAGTATCCA
TCATGGCTGATGCAATGCGGCGGCTGCATACGCTTGATCCGGCTACCTGCCCATTCGACCACCAAGCGAA
ACATCGCATCGAGCGAGCACGTACTCGGATGGAAGCCGGTCTTGTCGATCAGGATGATCTGGACGAAGAG
CATCAGGGGCTCGCGCCAGCCGAACTGTTCGCCAGGCTCAAGGCGAGAATGCCCGACGGCGAGGATCTCG
TCGTGACCCATGGCGATGCCTGCTTGCCGAATATCATGGTGGAAAATGGCCGCTTTTCTGGATTCATCGA
CTGTGGCCGGCTGGGTGTGGCGGACCGCTATCAGGACATAGCGTTGGCTACCCGTGATATTGCTGAAGAG
CTTGGCGGCGAATGGGCTGACCGCTTCCTCGTGCTTTACGGTATCGCCGCTCCCGATTCGCAGCGCATCG
CCTTCTATCGCCTTCTTGACGAGTTCTTCTGATAACCGCGGAGAGCTCGAATTTCCCCGATCGTTCAAAC
ATTTGGCAATAAAGTTTCTTAAGATTGAATCCTGTTGCCGGTCTTGCGATGATTATCATATAATTTCTGT
TGAATTACGTTAAGCATGTAATAATTAACATGTAATGCATGACGTTATTTATGAGATGGGTTTTTATGAT
TAGAGTCCCGCAATTATACATTTAATACGCGATAGAAAACAAAATATAGCGCGCAAACTAGGATAAATTA
TCGCGCGCGGTGTCATCTATGTTACTAGATCGTGGGCCCGTCCAGTTCCATTCGCCCTATAGTGAGTCGT
ATTAAACCTGCATTAATGAATCGGCCAACGCGCGGGGCTGCAGGTCGACGACCCAGCTTTCTTGTACAAA
GTGGTTCGATAATTCCTTAATTAACTAGTTCTAGAGCGGCCGCCCACCGCGGTGGAGCTCGAATTTCCCC
GATCGTTCAAACATTTGGCAATAAAGTTTCTTAAGATTGAATCCTGTTGCCGGTCTTGCGATGATTATCA
TATAATTTCTGTTGAATTACGTTAAGCATGTAATAATTAACATGTAATGCATGACGTTATTTATGAGATG
GGTTTTTATGATTAGAGTCCCGCAATTATACATTTAATACGCGATAGAAAACAAAATATAGCGCGCAAAC
TAGGATAAATTATCGCGCGCGGTGTCATCTATGTTACTGAATT
