>Addgene plasmid #51514 | p35ST | addgene partial sequence | sequence record 80072 | pCR8-3 5'-gttattaaatttccgtctcacttcc-3'
TAATGTGCCGGCTTTAATCATTTCTCCACCAATTAAAAGCTCTTCTACACTAAGAACAGCTCCATTACAA
TTAGTGATATGATTTAATCGTGTAAGCTGAGCTTTGTAGTTTCCTTTAAAGTGACCACTCACAAATAAAA
ACTTAAATTCCGTTACAGAAGATGGATAGACTTTCCACCATTCATTAGGGTTGAGATGTTTGTTTCGTGT
TTGATTTTCTTCGACATATCGCTCCATTTCATCTGCTTGGCCAATTGGCAGATTATAACCTCCGCTATAA
GCTTTAGTATCCACGATCACACCGTAATCAATAGGAGATCCGACAGTATAAATTGCTCCGTCCGGTTTCC
TTGATCCACCCAAATGTTTACCTCTATATCCATAAACTTTCATAAAAAATTCCATTACCTTCATTTCAAG
AATTCTATCCTGAGTGGAATTTCTGGCAATTTCAATTAATTCAATATATTCATGAGGCACATATTTCAAT
TTATGACGAAGTTCAGATTTCTTCTCCTCCAGTTCACTTTTGACTAGTTGAGATCCGGCAACGCGATGGG
ACGTGCGTTCGCCAATACGGCGATTGACTCTTCTGATCAATTCCGGCGCGTGCGGCAATCCCTTTTTCAC
TGCATCCATGGCAGGACGTCCGCCGAGGCAGGCCAAGGCGACGAGGTGGTCGTTGGTCAACGCGGCCAAC
GCCGGATCAGGCCGGCTCAGCTGGGCCACAATGCTTTCGAGCGCTTGCTTGCCGCCACCGTTGCTGGCGA
TAGCCACCACTTGGTCCGGGGTCAGGCCATGGTCCTGGCACAGCACCGGCAACAGCCGCTGCACCGTTTC
GAGCGCTTGCTTGCCGCCAATGTTGCTGGCGATAGCCACCACTTGGTCCGGGGTCAGGCCATGGTCCTGG
CACAGCACCGGCAACAGCCGCTGCACCGTTTCGAGCGCTTGCTTGCC
