>Addgene plasmid #51514 | p35ST | addgene partial sequence | sequence record 80074 | Neo-R 5'-GCCCAGTCATAGCCGAATAG-3'
CAATCCAGGAGGAAGCCATTGTTATATCTCCTTGGATCTTGCTCGAGCTAGGTAGCAATTCCCGAGGCTG
TAGCCGACGATGACGCGTCAGGAGAGTTGTGATATCATTGTTTGCCTCCCTGCGTTGTTTGCCTCCCTGC
TGCGGTTTTTCACCGAAGTTCATGCCAGTCCAGCGTTTTTGCAGCAGAAAAGCCGCCGACTTCGGTTTGC
GGTCGCGAGTGAAGATCCCTTTCTTGTTACCGCCAACGCGCAATATGCCTTGCGAGGTCGCAAAATCGGC
GAAATTCCATACCTGTTCACCGACGACGGCGCTGACGCGATCAAAGACGCGGTGATACATATCCAGCCAT
GCACACTGATACTCTTCACTCCACATGTCGGTGTACATTGAGTGCAGCCCGGCTAACGTATCCACGCCGT
ATTCGGTGATGATAATCGGCTGATGCAGTTTCTCCTGCCAGGCCAGAAGTTCTTTTTCCAGTACCTTCTC
TGCCGTTTCCAAATCGCCGCTTTGGACATACCATCCGTAATAACGGTTCAGGCACAGCACATCAAAGAGA
TCGCTGATGGTATC
