>Addgene plasmid #51514 | p35ST | addgene partial sequence | sequence record 81421 | M13-F20 5'-TGTAAAACGACGGCCAGT-3'
GGTCAACATGGTGGAGCACGACACACTTGTCTACTCCAAAAATATCAAAGATACAGTCTCAGAAGACCAA
AGGGCAATTGAGACTTTTCAACAAAGGGTAATATCCGGAAACCTCCTCGGATTCCATTGCCCAGCTATCT
GTCACTTTATTGTGAAGATAGTGGAAAAGGAAGGTGGCTCCTACAAATGCCATCATTGCGATAAAGGAAA
GGCCATCGTTGAAGATGCCTCTGCCGACAGTGGTCCCAAAGATGGACCCCCACCCACGAGGAGCATCGTG
GAAAAAGAAGACGTTCCAACCACGTCTTCAAAGCAAGTGGATTGATGTGATAACATGGTGGAGCACGACA
CACTTGTCTACTCCAAAAATATCAAAGATACAGTCTCAGAAGACCAAAGGGCAATTGAGACTTTTCAACA
AAGGGTAATATCCGGAAACCTCCTCGGATTCCATTGCCCAGCTATCTGTCACTTTATTGTGAAGATAGTG
GAAAAGGAAGGTGGCTCCTACAAATGCCATCATTGCGATAAAGGAAAGGCCATCGTTGAAGATGCCTCTG
CCGACAGTGGTCCCAAAGATGGACCCCCACCCACGAGGAGCATCGTGGAAAAAGAAGACGTTCCAACCAC
GTCTTCAAAGCAAGTGGATTGATGTGATATCTCCACTGACGTAAGGGATGACGCACAATCCCACTATCCT
TCGCAAGACCCTTCCTCTATATAAGGAAGTTCATTTCATTTGGAGAGGACCTCGACTCTAGAGGATCCCC
GGGTACCGGGCCCCCCCTCGAGGCGCGCCAAGCTATCAAACAAGTTTGTACAAAAAAGCAGGCTCCGAAT
TCGCCCTTCACCATGGATTATAAGGATCACGATGGCGACTACAAGGACCACGATATTGACTACAAAGACG
ATGACGATAAAATGGCTCCTAAGAAAAAGCGCAAAGTCGGTATCCATGGCGTTCCCTCTAGAATGGTGGA
TCTACGCACGCTCGGCTAC
